>Addgene plasmid #171948 | mCherry-INPP5E | addgene full sequence | sequence record 337577 | Addgene NGS Result
CGCCATTCTGCCTGGGGACGTCGGAGCAAGCTTGATTTAGGTGACACTATAGAATACAAGCTACTTGTTC
TTTTTGCAGGATCCCATCGATTCGAATTCAAGGCTAGCGCCACCATGGTGAGCAAGGGCGAGGAGGACAA
CATGGCCATCATCAAGGAGTTCATGCGCTTCAAGGTGCACATGGAGGGCTCCGTGAACGGCCGCGAGTTC
GAGATCGAGGGCGAGGGCGAGGGCCGCCCCTACGAGGGCACCCAGACCGCCAAGCTGAAGGTGACCAAGG
GCGGCCCCCTGCCCTTCGCCTGGGACATCCTGTCCCCTCAGTTCATGTACGGCTCCAAGGCCTACGTGAA
GCACCCCGCCGACATCCCCGACTACTTGAAGCTGTCCTTCCCCGAGGGCTTCAAGTGGGAGCGCGTGATG
AACTTCGAGGACGGCGGCGTGGTGACCGTGACCCAGGACTCCTCCCTGCAGGACGGCGAGTTCATCTACA
AGGTGAAGCTGCGCGGCACCAACTTCCCCTCCGACGGCCCCGTAATGCAGAAGAAGACCATGGGCTGGGA
GGCCTCCTCCGAGCGGATGTACCCCGAGGACGGCGCCCTGAAGGGCGAGATCAAGCAGAGGCTGAAGCTG
AAGGACGGCGGCCACTACGACGCCGAGGTCAAGACCACCTACAAGGCCAAGAAGCCCGTGCAGCTGCCCG
GCGCCTACAACGTCAACATCAAGCTGGACATCACCTCCCACAACGAGGACTACACCATCGTGGAACAGTA
CGAGCGCGCCGAGGGCCGCCACTCCACCGGCGGCATGGACGAGCTGTACAAGAGATCTCGAATCACAAGT
TTGTACAAAAAAGTTGGCATGCCGTCCAAGGCGGAGAATCTGCGGCCCTCCGAGCCGGCCCCGCAGCCGC
CGGAAGGGAGGACGCTCCAAGGACAGCTTCCCGGCGCTCCGCCGGCCCAGCGCGCGGGGTCCCCACCCGA
TGCTCCGGGCTCCGAGAGCCCCGCGCTTGCCTGCAGCACTCCGGCCACGCCCAGCGGCGAGGACCCGCCA
GCCCGAGCAGCACCCATCGCCCCGCGGCCCCCCGCCAGGCCTCGACTGGAGCGAGCCCTGTCCCTGGACG
ACAAGGGCTGGAGGAGGAGGCGTTTTCGAGGCAGCCAGGAGGACCTGGAAGCCCGGAATGGGACCAGTCC
CTCCAGGGGCTCAGTGCAGAGCGAGGGCCCCGGGGCCCCCGCCCACAGCTGCTCCCCGCCCTGCCTGAGC
ACCTCCTTGCAGGAAATCCCCAAGTCCCGCGGGGTCCTGAGCAGTGAGAGAGGGAGCCCGTCCTCGGGGG
GTAACCCTCTCTCTGGGGTGGCCAGCAGCTCCCCGAACCTCCCGCACAGAGACGCCGCCGTGGCGGGGAG
CTCGCCCAGGCTGCCCAGCCTGCTGCCCCCGCGCCCACCGCCTGCCCTGAGCCTGGACATCGCCTCCGAC
TCCCTGAGGACAGCAAACAAGGTCGACTCGGATCTTGCAGACTACAAGCTCCGCGCGCAGCCGCTCCTGG
TGCGGGCCCACAGCAGCCTGGGCCCCGGCCGGCCGCGGAGCCCCCTGGCCTGCGACGACTGTTCCCTTCG
CTCGGCCAAATCCTCCTTCAGCCTCCTGGCGCCCATCCGCAGCAAGGACGTCCGCAGCAGGAGTTACCTG
GAGGGCAGCCTCCTGGCCAGCGGGGCCCTGTTGGGGGCGGATGAGCTGGCCCGCTACTTCCCAGACCGGA
ACGTGGCACTCTTCGTGGCCACCTGGAACATGCAGGGCCAGAAGGAGCTCCCGCCCAGCCTGGACGAGTT
CCTGCTCCCAGCCGAGGCCGACTATGCCCAGGACCTGTATGTCATCGGGGTCCAGGAGGGCTGTTCTGAC
AGGCGGGAGTGGGAGACTCGTCTGCAGGAGACGCTGGGCCCGCACTATGTGCTGCTGTCCTCGGCGGCCC
ACGGCGTGCTCTACATGTCGCTCTTCATCCGCAGGGACCTCATCTGGTTCTGCTCAGAGGTGGAGTGCTC
CACGGTGACCACACGCATCGTGTCTCAGATCAAGACCAAGGGGGCCTTGGGCATCAGCTTCACCTTTTTT
GGCACTTCCTTCCTCTTCATCACGTCCCACTTCACCTCAGGTGACGGGAAGGTGGCGGAGCGGCTGCTGG
ACTACACCAGGACTGTACAAGCCCTGGTCCTGCCCAGAAATGTGCCCGACACCAACCCCTATCGCTCCAG
CGCAGCGGACGTCACCACCCGCTTCGATGAGGTGTTCTGGTTTGGAGACTTCAACTTCCGCCTGAGTGGC
GGGCGCACAGTCGTGGACGCCCTCCTGTGCCAGGGCCTGGTGGTGGACGTGCCGGCGCTGCTGCAGCACG
ACCAGCTCATCCGGGAGATGCGGAAAGGGTCCATCTTCAAGGGCTTCCAGGAGCCGGACATCCACTTCCT
CCCATCATACAAGTTTGACATCGGGAAGGACACGTACGACAGCACCTCCAAGCAGAGGACGCCCTCATAC
ACGGACCGCGTCTTGTACAGAAGCCGCCACAAGGGTGACATCTGTCCTGTGAGCTACTCTTCCTGCCCCG
GGATCAAGACGTCCGACCACCGCCCTGTGTATGGCCTCTTCCGGGTGAAAGTGAGGCCGGGGCGAGACAA
CATTCCGTTGGCAGCTGGCAAATTTGATAGAGAACTGTACTTACTAGGAATTAAAAGACGGATTTCGAAG
GAGATTCAGAGGCAGCAAGCACTACAGAGTCAGAACTCCAGCACCATCTGCTCCGTTTCTTGCCCAACTT
TCTTGTACAAAGTGGTGATCGAGCCTCTAGAACTATAGTGAGTCGTATTACGTAGATCCAGACATGATAA
GATACATTGATGAGTTTGGACAAACCACAACTAGAATGCAGTGAAAAAAATGCTTTATTTGTGAAATTTG
TGATGCTATTGCTTTATTTGTAACCATTATAAGCTGCAATAAACAAGTTAACAACAACAATTGCATTCAT
TTTATGTTTCAGGTTCAGGGGGAGGTGTGGGAGGTTTTTTAATTCGCGGCCGCGGCGCCAATGCATTGGG
CCCGGTACCCAGCTTTTGTTCCCTTTAGTGAGGGTTAATTGCGCGCTTGGCGTAATCATGGTCATAGCTG
TTTCCTGTGTGAAATTGTTATCCGCTCACAATTCCACACAACATACGAGCCGGGAGCATAAAGTGTAAAG
CCTGGGGTGCCTAATGAGTGAGCTAACTCACATTAATTGCGTTGCGCTCACTGCCCGCTTTCCAGTCGGG
AAACCTGTCGTGCCAGCTGCATTAATGAATCGGCCAACGCGCGGGGAGAGGCGGTTTGCGTATTGGGCGC
TCTTCCGCTTCCTCGCTCACTGACTCGCTGCGCTCGGTCGTTCGGCTGCGGCGAGCGGTATCAGCTCACT
CAAAGGCGGTAATACGGTTATCCACAGAATCAGGGGATAACGCAGGAAAGAACATGTGAGCAAAAGGCCA
GCAAAAGGCCAGGAACCGTAAAAAGGCCGCGTTGCTGGCGTTTTTCCATAGGCTCCGCCCCCCTGACGAG
CATCACAAAAATCGACGCTCAAGTCAGAGGTGGCGAAACCCGACAGGACTATAAAGATACCAGGCGTTTC
CCCCTGGAAGCTCCCTCGTGCGCTCTCCTGTTCCGACCCTGCCGCTTACCGGATACCTGTCCGCCTTTCT
CCCTTCGGGAAGCGTGGCGCTTTCTCATAGCTCACGCTGTAGGTATCTCAGTTCGGTGTAGGTCGTTCGC
TCCAAGCTGGGCTGTGTGCACGAACCCCCCGTTCAGCCCGACCGCTGCGCCTTATCCGGTAACTATCGTC
TTGAGTCCAACCCGGTAAGACACGACTTATCGCCACTGGCAGCAGCCACTGGTAACAGGATTAGCAGAGC
GAGGTATGTAGGCGGTGCTACAGAGTTCTTGAAGTGGTGGCCTAACTACGGCTACACTAGAAGAACAGTA
TTTGGTATCTGCGCTCTGCTGAAGCCAGTTACCTTCGGAAAAAGAGTTGGTAGCTCTTGATCCGGCAAAC
AAACCACCGCTGGTAGCGGTGGTTTTTTTGTTTGCAAGCAGCAGATTACGCGCAGAAAAAAAGGATCTCA
AGAAGATCCTTTGATCTTTTCTACGGGGTCTGACGCTCAGTGGAACGAAAACTCACGTTAAGGGATTTTG
GTCATGAGATTATCAAAAAGGATCTTCACCTAGATCCTTTTAAATTAAAAATGAAGTTTTAAATCAATCT
AAAGTATATATGAGTAAACTTGGTCTGACAGTTACCAATGCTTAATCAGTGAGGCACCTATCTCAGCGAT
CTGTCTATTTCGTTCATCCATAGTTGCCTGACTCCCCGTCGTGTAGATAACTACGATACGGGAGGGCTTA
CCATCTGGCCCCAGTGCTGCAATGATACCGCGAGACCCACGCTCACCGGCTCCAGATTTATCAGCAATAA
ACCAGCCAGCCGGAAGGGCCGAGCGCAGAAGTGGTCCTGCAACTTTATCCGCCTCCATCCAGTCTATTAA
TTGTTGCCGGGAAGCTAGAGTAAGTAGTTCGCCAGTTAATAGTTTGCGCAACGTTGTTGCCATTGCTACA
GGCATCGTGGTGTCACGCTCGTCGTTTGGTATGGCTTCATTCAGCTCCGGTTCCCAACGATCAAGGCGAG
TTACATGATCCCCCATGTTGTGCAAAAAAGCGGTTAGCTCCTTCGGTCCTCCGATCGTTGTCAGAAGTAA
GTTGGCCGCAGTGTTATCACTCATGGTTATGGCAGCACTGCATAATTCTCTTACTGTCATGCCATCCGTA
AGATGCTTTTCTGTGACTGGTGAGTACTCAACCAAGTCATTCTGAGAATAGTGTATGCGGCGACCGAGTT
GCTCTTGCCCGGCGTCAATACGGGATAATACCGCGCCACATAGCAGAACTTTAAAAGTGCTCATCATTGG
AAAACGTTCTTCGGGGCGAAAACTCTCAAGGATCTTACCGCTGTTGAGATCCAGTTCGATGTAACCCACT
CGTGCACCCAACTGATCTTCAGCATCTTTTACTTTCACCAGCGTTTCTGGGTGAGCAAAAACAGGAAGGC
AAAATGCCGCAAAAAAGGGAATAAGGGCGACACGGAAATGTTGAATACTCATACTCTTCCTTTTTCAATA
TTATTGAAGCATTTATCAGGGTTATTGTCTCATGAGCGGATACATATTTGAATGTATTTAGAAAAATAAA
CAAATAGGGGTTCCGCGCACATTTCCCCGAAAAGTGCCACCTAAATTGTAAGCGTTAATATTTTGTTAAA
ATTCGCGTTAAATTTTTGTTAAATCAGCTCATTTTTTAACCAATAGGCCGAAATCGGCAAAATCCCTTAT
AAATCAAAAGAATAGACCGAGATAGGGT
[37 nt withheld, positions 5419-5455]
AAAGAACGTGGACTCCAACGTCAAAGG
[49 nt withheld, positions 5483-5531]
T
[91 nt withheld, positions 5533-5623]
G
[124 nt withheld, positions 5625-5748]
CCCATTCGCCATTCAGGCTGCGCAACTGTTGGGAAGGGCGATCGGTGCGGGCCTCTTCGCTATTACGCCA
GTCGACCGCCAATTCAATATGGCGTATATGGACTCATGCCAATTCAATATGGTGGATCTGGACCTGTGCC
AATTCAATATGGCGTATATGGACTCGTGCCAATTCAATATGGTGGATCTGGACCCCAGCCAATTCAATAT
GGCGGACTTGGCACCATGCCAATTCAATATGGCGGACCTGGCACTGTGCCAACTGGGGAGGGGTCTACTT
GGCACGGTGCCAAGTTTGAGGAGGGGTCTTGGCCCTGTGCCAAGTCCGCCATATTGAATTGGCATGGTGC
CAATAATGGCGGCCATATTGGCTATATGCCAGGATCAATATATAGGCAATATCCAATATGGCCCTATGCC
AATATGGCTATTGGCCAGGTTCAATACTATGTATTGGCCCTATGCCATATAGTATTCCATATATGGGTTT
TCCTATTGACGTAGATAGCCCCTCCCAATGGGCGGTCCCATATACCATATATGGGGCTTCCTAATACCGC
CCATAGCCACTCCCCCATTGACGTCAATGGTCTCTATATATGGTCTTTCCTATTGACGTCATATGGGCGG
TCCTATTGACGTATATGGCGCCTCCCCCATTGACGTCAATTACGGTAAATGGCCCGCCTGGCTCAATGCC
CATTGACGTCAATAGGACCACCCACCATTGACGTCAATGGGATGGCTCATTGCCCATTCATATCCGTTCT
CACGCCCCCTATTGACGTCAATGACGGTAAATGGCCCACTTGGCAGTACATCAATATCTATTAATAGTAA
CTTGGCAAGTACATTACTATTGGAAGTACGCCAGGGTACATTGGCAGTACTCCCATTGACGTCAATGGCG
GTAAATGGCCCGCGATGGCTGCCAAGTACATCCCCATTGACGTCAATGGGGAGGGGCAATGACGCAAATG
GGCGTTCCATTGACGTAAATGGGCGGTAGGCGTGCCTAATGGGAGGTCTATATAAGCAATGCTCGTTTAG
GGAAC
Features (pLannotate 1.2.2; 18 found; start..end, strand, type, name):
     35..53      +  promoter       SP6 promoter: promoter for bacteriophage SP6 RNA polymerase
    115..822     +  CDS            mCherry: mCherry is a basic (constitutively fluorescent) red fluorescent protein published in 2004, derived from Discosoma sp.. It is reported to be a very rapidly-maturing monomer with low acid sensitivity.
    836..853     +  protein_bind   attB1 (fragment): mutant version of attB; core recombination site for the Gateway® BP reaction BP Clonase™
    859..2790    +  CDS            INPP5E: INP5E_HUMAN - Experimental evidence at protein level: Swiss-Prot protein existence level 1. Phosphatidylinositol (PtdIns) phosphatase that specifically hydrolyzes the 5-phosphate of phosphatidylinositol-3,4,5-trisphosphate (PtdIns(3,4,5)P3), phosphatidylinositol 4,5-bisphosphate (PtdIns(4,5)P2) and phosphatidylinositol 3,5-bisphosphate (PtdIns(3,5)P2) (PubMed:10764818) (By similarity). Specific for lipid substrates, inactive towards water soluble inositol phosphates (PubMed:10764818). Plays an essential role in the primary cilium by controlling ciliary growth and phosphoinositide 3-kinase (PI3
   2793..2816    -  protein_bind   attB2: mutant version of attB; recombination site for the Gateway® BP reaction BP Clonase™
   2833..2850    -  promoter       T7 promoter (fragment): promoter for bacteriophage T7 RNA polymerase
   2855..2989    -  polyA_signal   SV40 poly(A) signal: SV40 polyadenylation signal
   3102..3120    -  promoter       T3 promoter: promoter for bacteriophage T3 RNA polymerase
   3165..3181    -  protein_bind   lac operator: The lac repressor binds to the lac operator to inhibit transcription in E. coli. This inhibition can be relieved by adding lactose or isopropyl-β-D-thiogalactopyranoside (IPTG). lac repressor encoded by lacI
   3189..3219    -  promoter       lac promoter: promoter for the E. coli lac operon
   3234..3255    -  protein_bind   CAP binding site: CAP binding activates transcription in the presence of cAMP. E. coli catabolite activator protein
   3268..3360    -  CDS            lacI (fragment): lac repressor; lacI; The lac repressor binds to the lac operator to inhibit transcription in E. coli. This inhibition can be relieved by adding lactose or isopropyl-β-D-thiogalactopyranoside (IPTG).
   3543..4131    -  rep_origin     ori: high-copy-number ColE1/pMB1/pBR322/pUC origin of replication
   4302..5162    -  CDS            AmpR: β-lactamase; bla; confers resistance to ampicillin, carbenicillin, and related antibiotics
   5163..5267    -  promoter       AmpR promoter: bla
   5320..5748    -  rep_origin     f1 ori (sequence partly withheld): f1 bacteriophage origin of replication; arrow indicates direction of (+) strand synthesis
   5753..5819    -  CDS            lacZα (fragment): LacZα fragment of β-galactosidase; lacZ fragment
   5826..6803    +  promoter       CMV IE94 promoter: enhancer/promoter region of simian cytomegalovirus major immediate early transcription unit IE94
