[The description below was written by a language model from this plasmid's Addgene catalogue record and pLannotate feature annotations shown in this document.]
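Description:
mCherry-INPP5E is a mammalian expression plasmid of about 6.8 kb, built on the pCS Cherry DEST Gateway destination backbone, that produces human INPP5E fused at its N-terminus to the red fluorescent protein mCherry. It is propagated in E. coli through a high-copy ColE1/pUC-type origin and selected with ampicillin via the β-lactamase gene. An f1 origin and remnants of the lac region (lac promoter and operator, fragments of lacI and lacZα) are also present as backbone carry-over.

The expression cassette is driven by the simian cytomegalovirus IE94 enhancer/promoter, which on the circular map lies immediately upstream of an SP6 promoter and the mCherry coding sequence. mCherry is followed by an attB1 remnant, the INPP5E open reading frame, and attB2. These sites are the scars of the Gateway recombination that placed the insert in frame behind the backbone-encoded tag. An SV40 polyadenylation signal lies downstream to terminate the transcript. The SP6 promoter could in principle also allow in vitro transcription of the fusion mRNA, while the T7 and T3 promoters lie downstream of the cassette on the opposite strand.

INPP5E is a phosphoinositide 5-phosphatase that removes the 5-phosphate from PI(3,4,5)P3, PI(4,5)P2 and PI(3,5)P2, acts only on lipid substrates, and has a role in the primary cilium. The fluorescent fusion allows the enzyme's localisation to be followed in live or fixed mammalian cells while it is overexpressed to alter phosphoinositide levels. The associated publication concerns PI(3,4)P2-mediated membrane tubulation, integrin trafficking and invasive cell migration. The plasmid carries no mammalian selection marker in the annotated features, so it is suited mainly to transient transfection.
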