Addgene plasmid #171948: mCherry-INPP5E
Purpose: Expresses INPP5E in mammalian cells
Depositing lab: Cheng-han Yu. Depositing organization: University of Hong Kong. Publication: PI(3,4)P2-mediated membrane tubulation promotes integrin trafficking and invasive cell migration. Feng Z, Yu CH. Proc Natl Acad Sci U S A. 2021 May 11;118(19). pii: 2017645118. doi: 10.1073/pnas.2017645118. PubMed 33947811.
Backbone
  Vector backbone: pCS Cherry DEST
  Vector type: Mammalian Expression
Growth in bacteria
  Bacterial resistance: Ampicillin, 100 μg/mL
  Growth temperature: 37°C
  Growth strain: DH5alpha
  Copy number: Unknown
Gene/Insert
  Gene/Insert name: INPP5E
  Species: H. sapiens (human)
  GenBank ID: BC028032.1
  Entrez Gene: INPP5E (a.k.a. CORS1, CPD4, JBTS1, MORMS, PPI5PIV, pharbin)
  Tag / fusion protein: mCherry (N terminal on backbone)
Terms and licenses: Academic/Nonprofit Terms; Industry Terms: Not Available to Industry
How to cite: mCherry-INPP5E was a gift from Cheng-han Yu (Addgene plasmid # 171948 ; http://n2t.net/addgene:171948 ; RRID:Addgene_171948)
