>Addgene plasmid #171948 | mCherry-INPP5E | depositor partial sequence | sequence record 333437 | dsRed forward
TGAAACCACCATCGTATCAGTACGAGCGCGCCGAGGGCCGCCACTCCACCGGCGGCATGGACGAGCTGTA
CAAGAGATCTCGAATCACAAGTTTGTACAAAAAAGTTGGCATGCCGTCCAAGGCGGAGAATCTGCGGCCC
TCCGAGCCGGCCCCGCAGCCGCCGGAAGGGAGGACGCTCCAAGGACAGCTTCCCGGCGCTCCGCCGGCCC
AGCGCGCGGGGTCCCCACCCGATGCTCCGGGCTCCGAGAGCCCCGCGCTTGCCTGCAGCACTCCGGCCAC
GCCCAGCGGCGAGGACCCGCCAGCCCGAGCAGCACCCATCGCCCCGCGGCCCCCCGCCAGGCCTCGACTG
GAGCGAGCCCTGTCCCTGGACGACAAGGGCTGGAGGAGGAGGCGTTTTCGAGGCAGCCAGGAGGACCTGG
AAGCCCGGAATGGGACCAGTCCCTCCAGGGGCTCAGTGCAGAGCGAGGGCCCCGGGGCCCCCGCCCACAG
CTGCTCCCCGCCCTGCCTGAGCACCTCCTTGCAGGAAATCCCCAAGTCCCGCGGGGTCCTGAGCAGTGAG
AGAGGGAGCCCGTCCTCGGGGGGTAACCCTCTCTCTGGGGTGGCCAGCAGCTCCCCGAACCTCCCGCACA
GAGACGCCGCCGTGGCGGGGAGCTCGCCCAGGCTGCCCAGCCTGCTGCCCCCGCGCCCACCGCCTGCCCT
GAGCCTGGACATCGCCTCCGACTCCCTGAGGACAGCAAACAAGGTCGACTCGGATCTTGCAGACTACAAG
CTCCGCGCGCAGCCGCTCCTGGTGCGGGCCCACAGCAGCCTGGGCCCCGGCCGGCCGCGGAGCCCCCTGG
CCTGCGACGACTGTTCCCTTCGCTCGGCCAAATCCTCCTTCAGCCTCCTGGCGCCCATCCGCAGCAAGGA
CGTCCGCAGCACGAGTTACCTGAGGGCAGCCTCCTGGCCAGCGGGGCCCTGTTGGGGGCGGATGAGCTGG
CCCGCTACTTCCCAGACCGGAACGTGGCACTCTTCGTGGCCACCTGGAACATGCAGGGCCAGAAGGAGCT
CCCGCCCAGCCTGGACGAGTCCTGCCTCCAGCCGAGGCGACTATGCCCAGGACCTGTATGTCATCGGGGT
TCAGGAGGCTGTCTGACAGGCCGGAAGTGGGGAGAACTCGTCTGCAGGAAAGCTGGACCCGCACTATGTG
CTGCTGTCTCGGCGCCATGGCGTGCTCTAAATGTCCCCTCTTTCATCCCCAGGACCTCATCTGATTCTGT
CTCAAAAGGGGGAGAGTGCTCTCCACGGTGACT
