>Addgene plasmid #171948 | mCherry-INPP5E | depositor partial sequence | sequence record 333438 | T3 forward
AACATGGCTCGGGACATGCATTGGCGCCGCGGCCGCGAATTAAAAAACCTCCCACACCTCCCCCTGAACC
TGAAACATAAAATGAATGCAATTGTTGTTGTTAACTTGTTTATTGCAGCTTATAATGGTTACAAATAAAG
CAATAGCATCACAAATTTCACAAATAAAGCATTTTTTTCACTGCATTCTAGTTGTGGTTTGTCCAAACTC
ATCAATGTATCTTATCATGTCTGGATCTACGTAATACGACTCACTATAGTTCTAGAGGCTCGATCACCAC
TTTGTACAAGAAAGTTGGGCAAGAAACGGAGCAGATGGTGCTGGAGTTCTGACTCTGTAGTGCTTGCTGC
CTCTGAATCTCCTTCGAAATCCGTCTTTTAATTCCTAGTAAGTACAGTTCTCTATCAAATTTGCCAGCTG
CCAACGGAATGTTGTCTCGCCCCGGCCTCACTTTCACCCGGAAGAGGCCATACACAGGGCGGTGGTCGGA
CGTCTTGATCCCGGGGCAGGAAGAGTAGCTCACAGGACAGATGTCACCCTTGTGGCGGCTTCTGTACAAG
ACGCGGTCCGTGTATGAGGGCGTCCTCTGCTTGGAGGTGCTGTCGTACGTGTCCTTCCCGATGTCAAACT
TGTATGATGGGAGGAAGTGGATGTCCGGCTCCTGGAAGCCCTTGAAGATGGACCCTTTCCGCATCTCCCG
GATGAGCTGGTCGTGCTGCAGCAGCGCCGGCACGTCCACCACCAGGCCCTGGCACAGGAGGGCGTCCACG
ACTGTGCGCCCGCCACTCAGGCGGAAGTTGAAGTCTCCAAACCAGAACACCTCATCGAAGCGGGTGGTGA
CGTCCGCTGCGCTGGAGCGATAGGGGGTTGGTGTCGGGCACATTTCTGGGCAGGACCAGGGCTTGTACAG
TCCTGGTGTAGTCCAGCAGCCGCTCCGCCACCTTCCCGTCACCTGAGGTGAAGTGGGACGTGATGAGAGG
AACGAAGTGCCAAAAAGTGAAGCTGATGCCAAGGCCCCTTGGTCTTGATCTGAGACACGATGCGTGTGTC
ACCGTGAGCACTCCACCTCTGAGCAGACCAGATGAGTCCCTGCGATGAGAGCGACATGTAAAGCACGCCG
TGGGCCGCCGAGACGCAGCCACATATGCGGGCCCAGCGTCTCCTGCAACGAGTCTCCCACTTCCCGCCCT
GTCGAACAGCCTTCCTGACCGATGACATAACAGGTTCTGGTCTAAGTCGTCTCGGCTGGAACAGAACTCG
CCTCAGCTTGGACGGGAAGACTCCCTCTCTGTGACCCCTGCTCGAGTGG
